Addgene plasmid #192404: LLP757_L2pV3_NOT_B3RT_Rluc_0I_lacZ
Purpose: On state for the second generation of NOT gates, which target the Rluc promoter to repress expression via its B3RT sites.
Depositing lab: Ryan Lister. Depositing organization: University of Western Australia. Publication: Synthetic memory circuits for stable cell reprogramming in plants. Lloyd JPB, Ly F, Gong P, Pflueger J, Swain T, Pflueger C, Fourie E, Khan MA, Kidd BN, Lister R. Nat Biotechnol. 2022 Jul 4. pii: 10.1038/s41587-022-01383-2. doi: 10.1038/s41587-022-01383-2. PubMed 35788565.
Backbone
  Vector backbone: pAGM4673
  Backbone manufacturer: Sylvestre Marillonnet
  Vector type: Plant Expression, Synthetic Biology
Growth in bacteria
  Bacterial resistance: Kanamycin, 50 μg/mL
  Growth temperature: 30°C
  Growth strain: DH5alpha
  Copy number: Unknown
Gene/Insert
  Gene/Insert name: B3RT-Act2-B3RT::Rluc
  Species: Renilla reniformis
  Tag / fusion protein: PEST (C terminal on insert)
  Cloning method: Restriction Enzyme; 5′ cloning site unknown (unknown if destroyed)
Terms and licenses: Academic/Nonprofit Terms; Industry Terms: Not Available to Industry
Depositor comments: Other genes: TCTP1::Fluc
How to cite: LLP757_L2pV3_NOT_B3RT_Rluc_0I_lacZ was a gift from Ryan Lister (Addgene plasmid # 192404 ; http://n2t.net/addgene:192404 ; RRID:Addgene_192404)
