[The description below was written by a language model from this plasmid's Addgene catalogue record and pLannotate feature annotations shown in this document.]
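Description:
LLP757_L2pV3_NOT_B3RT_Rluc_0I_lacZ is a 9.5 kb plant expression and synthetic biology construct built in the pAGM4673 backbone, a binary T-DNA vector. The backbone carries nopaline-type left and right T-DNA border repeats, so the region between them can be transferred into plant cells by Agrobacterium. It replicates through both a high-copy ColE1/pUC-type origin for E. coli and the broad-host-range incP oriV with its trfA replication protein. Selection in bacteria is by kanamycin resistance (aphA-3 driven by the bla promoter).

The T-DNA holds two luciferase transcription units. According to the record, the main insert is a Renilla luciferase reporter driven by an Act2 promoter flanked by B3RT sites, the target sites of the B3 recombinase. The promoter and the B3RT sites themselves were not picked up by the automated annotation. The annotated parts of this unit are a TMV Ω translational enhancer, a potato ST-LS1 IV2 intron (which restricts expression to eukaryotic cells able to splice it), the Rluc coding sequence and a CaMV polyadenylation signal. A short C-terminal stretch matching Arabidopsis DREB2A probably corresponds to the catalogued PEST degradation tag. The second unit is firefly luciferase, described by the depositor as TCTP1::Fluc, ending in the Ti plasmid gene 7 terminator; in such dual-luciferase designs it would typically serve as a normalisation control. A lac promoter/lacZα cassette follows, most likely a blue/white screening placeholder for adding further modules.

The construct represents the "on" state of a second-generation NOT gate in which Rluc expression is repressed by targeting its promoter via the B3RT sites. With no recombinase input present ("0I" in the name may denote this), Rluc remains expressed.
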