Features (pLannotate 1.2.2; 21 found; start..end, strand, type, name):
    890..945     +  misc_feature   TMV Ω: translational enhancer from the tobacco mosaic virus 5'-leader sequence (Gallie et al., 1988)
    977..1165    +  intron         IV2 intron: modified second intron of the potato ST-LS1 gene (Vancanneyt et al., 1990)
   1163..2068    +  CDS            LUCI_RENRE: Experimental evidence at protein level: Swiss-Prot protein existence level 1. Upon binding the substrate, the enzyme catalyzes an oxygenation, producing a very short-lived hydroperoxide that cyclizes into a dioxetanone structure, which collapses, releasing a CO(2) molecule. The spontaneous breakdown of the dioxetanone releases the energy (about 50 kcal/mole) that is necessary to generate the excited state of the coelenteramide product, which is the singlet form of the monoanion. In vivo the product undergoes the process of nonradiative energy transfer to an accessory protein, a green fluoresce
   2075..2149    +  CDS            DREB2A (fragment): DRE2A_ARATH - Also known as ERF045. Experimental evidence at protein level: Swiss-Prot protein existence level 1. Transcriptional activator that binds specifically to the DNA sequence 5'-[AG]CCGAC-3'. Binding to the C-repeat/DRE element mediates high salinity- and dehydration-inducible transcription. From Arabidopsis thaliana (Mouse-ear cress).
   2193..2367    +  polyA_signal   CaMV poly(A) signal: cauliflower mosaic virus polyadenylation signal
   2755..4404    +  CDS            LUCI_PHOPY: Experimental evidence at protein level: Swiss-Prot protein existence level 1. Produces green light with a wavelength of 562 nm. From Photinus pyralis (Common eastern firefly) (Lampyris pyralis).
   4427..4627    +  terminator     gene 7 terminator: transcription terminator for octopine-type Ti plasmid gene 7
   4643..4685    +  CDS            lacI (fragment): lac repressor; lacI; The lac repressor binds to the lac operator to inhibit transcription in E. coli. This inhibition can be relieved by adding lactose or isopropyl-β-D-thiogalactopyranoside (IPTG).
   4698..4719    +  protein_bind   CAP binding site: CAP binding activates transcription in the presence of cAMP. E. coli catabolite activator protein
   4734..4764    +  promoter       lac promoter: promoter for the E. coli lac operon
   4772..4788    +  protein_bind   lac operator: The lac repressor binds to the lac operator to inhibit transcription in E. coli. This inhibition can be relieved by adding lactose or isopropyl-β-D-thiogalactopyranoside (IPTG). lac repressor encoded by lacI
   4825..4881    -  misc_feature   MCS: pUC18/19 multiple cloning site
   4878..5035    +  CDS            lacZα (fragment): LacZα fragment of β-galactosidase; lacZ fragment
   5041..5140    -  misc_feature   bom (fragment): basis of mobility region from pBR322
   5263..5287    +  misc_feature   RB T-DNA repeat: right border repeat from nopaline C58 T-DNA
   5384..6015    +  rep_origin     oriV: incP origin of replication
   6106..6210    +  promoter       AmpR promoter: bla
   6211..7005    +  CDS            KanR: aminoglycoside phosphotransferase; aphA-3; confers resistance to kanamycin
   7176..7764    +  rep_origin     ori: high-copy-number ColE1/pMB1/pBR322/pUC origin of replication
   8100..9245    +  CDS            trfA: TRFA_ECOLX - Experimental evidence at protein level: Swiss-Prot protein existence level 1. Also involved in plasmid copy number control, promoting intermolecular coupling of protein bound iterons at oriV, which inhibits replication initiation. From Escherichia coli.
   9394..9418    +  misc_feature   LB T-DNA repeat: left border repeat from nopaline C58 T-DNA
>Addgene plasmid #192404 | LLP757_L2pV3_NOT_B3RT_Rluc_0I_lacZ | addgene full sequence | sequence record 378104 | Addgene NGS Result
GTGCCGAATTCGGATCCGGAGGGTTGCTTAAGAATAAGTAATTCTTAAGCAACCTCGACAAAATTTAGAA
CGAACTTAATTATGATCTCAAATACATTGATACATATCTCATCTAGATCTAGGTTATCATTATGTAAGAA
AGTTTTGACGAATATGGCACGACAAAATGGCTAGACTCGATGTAATTGGTATCTCAACTCAACATTATAC
TTATACCAAACATTAGTTAGACAAAATTTAAACAACTATTTTTTATGTATGCAAGAGTCAGCATATGTAT
AATTGATTCAGAATCGTTTTGACGAGTTCGGATGTAGTAGTAGCCATTATTTAATGTACATACTAATCGT
GAATAGTGAATATGATGAAACATTGTATCTTATTGTATAAATATCCATAAACACATCATGAAAGACACTT
TCTTTCACGGTCTGAATTAATTATGATACAATTCTAATAGAAAACGAATTAAATTACGTTGAATTGTATG
AAATCTAATTGAACAAGCCAACCACGACGACGACTAACGTTGCCTGGATTGACTCGGTTTAAGTTAACCA
CTAAAAAAACGGAGCTGTCATGTAACACGCGGATCGAGCAGGTCACAGTCATGAAGCCATCAAAGCAAAA
GAACTAATCCAAGGGCTGAGATGATTAATTAGTTTAAAAATTAGTTAACACGAGGGAAAAGGCTGTCTGA
CAGCCAGGTCACGTTATCTTTACCTGTGGTCGAAATGATTCGTGTCTGTCGATTTTAATTATTTTTTTGA
AAGGCCGAAAATAAAGTTGTAAGAGATAAACCCGCCTATATAAATTCATATATTTTCCTCTCCGCTTTGA
AGGTTGCTTAAGAATAAGTAATTCTTAAGCAACCTACTGTATTTTTACAACAATTACCAACAACAACAAA
CAACAAACAACATTACAATTACTATTTACAATTACAATGACTTCAAAGGTGTATGATCCTGAGCAGGTAA
GTTTCTGCTTCTACCTTTGATATATATATAATAATTATCATTAATTAGTAGTAATATAATATTTCAAATA
TTTTTTTCAAAATAAAAGAATGTAGTATATAGCAATTGCTTTTCTGTAGTTTATAAGTGTGTATATTTTA
ATTTATAACTTTTCTAATATATGACCAAAATTTGTTGATGTGCAGAGAAAAAGAATGATAACTGGTCCAC
AATGGTGGGCAAGATGTAAACAGATGAACGTGCTTGATTCTTTCATTAATTACTACGATTCAGAAAAGCA
CGCTGAGAATGCAGTTATCTTTCTTCACGGAAACGCTGCATCTTCATATTTGTGGAGACATGTTGTGCCT
CACATTGAACCAGTGGCTAGGTGTATTATCCCAGATCTTATCGGAATGGGAAAGTCTGGTAAATCTGGAA
ATGGTTCTTACAGACTTTTGGATCATTATAAGTACCTCACAGCTTGGTTCGAACTTCTCAACTTACCTAA
GAAGATTATTTTCGTTGGACACGATTGGGGTGCTTGCTTGGCATTCCATTACTCATACGAACACCAAGAT
AAGATCAAAGCTATAGTTCATGCAGAGAGTGTTGTGGATGTGATAGAATCTTGGGATGAGTGGCCAGATA
TTGAAGAGGATATTGCTTTGATCAAGTCTGAAGAGGGAGAAAAGATGGTTCTCGAAAATAACTTTTTCGT
GGAAACTATGCTTCCTTCAAAGATTATGAGAAAATTGGAACCAGAAGAGTTTGCTGCATATCTCGAACCT
TTCAAGGAAAAAGGAGAGGTTAGAAGGCCAACACTCAGTTGGCCTAGGGAAATACCATTAGTTAAGGGAG
GTAAACCTGATGTTGTGCAGATCGTGAGAAATTATAACGCTTACCTTAGGGCATCAGATGATTTGCCTAA
GATGTTCATCGAGTCAGATCCAGGATTTTTCAGTAATGCTATAGTTGAAGGTGCAAAGAAATTTCCAAAC
ACCGAGTTCGTTAAGGTGAAAGGATTGCATTTCTCACAAGAAGATGCTCCTGATGAGATGGGAAAGTATA
TTAAGTCTTTTGTTGAAAGAGTGCTCAAAAACGAGCAGGGTTCTCGATCTGATGCTTCTGAAGTAACGTC
AACAAGCTCCCAGTCTGAGGTATGCACAGTGGAAACGCCAGGTTGTGTTGGTTCTTAAGCTTCTCTAGCT
AGAGTCGATCGACAAGCTCGAGTTTCTCCATAATAATGTGTGAGTAGTTCCCAGATAAGGGAATTAGGGT
TCCTATAGGGTTTCGCTCATGTGTTGAGCATATAAGAAACCCTTAGTATGTATTTGTATTTGTAAAATAC
TTCTATCAATAAAATTTCTAATTCCTAAAACCAAAATCCAGTACTAAAATCCAGATCGCTGCAAGAATTC
AAGCTTGGAGCCAACACTCGAATCCCCACCCGTTGGACCAAACCCGGCTCATTAAGCGTCGGTTCAGATT
TATTTCCTTTATTTAAAAAAAAGGAAAGGGTAAAAAATAGAAAATTGGAAACAGTTAAAGCCCAAAATTG
TAATTTACCGAGAATTGTAAATTTACCTGAAAACCCTACGCTATAGTTTCGACTATAAATACCAAACTTA
GGACCTCACTTCAGAATCCCCTCGTCGCTGCGTCTCTCTCCCGCAACCTTCGATTTTCGTTTATTCGCAT
CCATCGGAGAGAGAAAACAATCAATAAGCGACCTACTACAAACAAGTAAGTAAGAGAAAAACCAAAAGAA
GAAGAGAAACAACAAGAAGAAGTAATGGAGGACGCCAAAAACATAAAGAAAGGCCCGGCGCCATTCTATC
CTCTAGAGGATGGAACCGCTGGAGAGCAACTGCATAAGGCTATGAAGAGATACGCCCTGGTTCCTGGAAC
AATTGCTTTTACAGATGCACATATCGAGGTGAACATCACGTACGCGGAATACTTCGAAATGTCCGTTCGG
TTGGCAGAAGCTATGAAACGATATGGGCTGAATACAAATCACAGAATCGTCGTATGCAGTGAAAACTCTC
TTCAATTCTTTATGCCGGTGTTGGGCGCGTTATTTATCGGAGTTGCAGTTGCGCCCGCGAACGACATTTA
TAATGAACGTGAATTGCTCAACAGTATGAACATTTCGCAGCCTACCGTAGTGTTTGTTTCCAAAAAGGGG
TTGCAAAAAATTTTGAACGTGCAAAAAAAATTACCAATAATCCAGAAAATTATTATCATGGATTCTAAAA
CGGATTACCAGGGATTTCAGTCGATGTACACGTTCGTCACATCTCATCTACCTCCCGGTTTTAATGAATA
CGATTTTGTACCAGAGTCCTTTGATCGTGACAAAACAATTGCACTGATAATGAATTCCTCTGGATCTACT
GGGTTACCTAAGGGTGTGGCCCTTCCGCATAGAACTGCCTGCGTCAGATTCTCGCATGCCAGAGATCCTA
TTTTTGGCAATCAAATCATTCCGGATACTGCGATTTTAAGTGTTGTTCCATTCCATCACGGTTTTGGAAT
GTTTACTACACTCGGATATTTGATATGTGGATTTCGAGTCGTCTTAATGTATAGATTTGAAGAAGAGCTG
TTTTTACGATCCCTTCAGGATTACAAAATTCAAAGTGCGTTGCTAGTACCAACCCTATTTTCATTCTTCG
CCAAAAGCACTCTGATTGACAAATACGATTTATCTAATTTACACGAAATTGCTTCTGGGGGCGCACCTCT
TTCGAAAGAAGTCGGGGAAGCGGTTGCAAAACGCTTCCATCTTCCAGGGATACGACAAGGATATGGGCTC
ACTGAGACTACATCAGCTATTCTGATTACACCCGAGGGGGATGATAAACCGGGCGCGGTCGGTAAAGTTG
TTCCATTTTTTGAAGCGAAGGTTGTGGATCTGGATACCGGGAAAACGCTGGGCGTTAATCAGAGAGGCGA
ATTATGTGTCAGAGGACCTATGATTATGTCCGGTTATGTAAACAATCCGGAAGCGACCAACGCCTTGATT
GACAAGGATGGATGGCTACATTCTGGAGACATAGCTTACTGGGACGAGGACGAACACTTCTTCATAGTTG
ACCGCTTGAAGTCTTTAATTAAATACAAAGGATATCAGGTGGCCCCCGCTGAATTGGAATCGATATTGTT
ACAACACCCCAACATCTTCGACGCGGGCGTGGCAGGTCTGCCCGACGATGACGCCGGTGAACTTCCCGCC
GCCGTTGTTGTTTTGGAGCACGGAAAGACGATGACGGAAAAAGAGATCGTGGATTACGTCGCCAGTCAAG
TAACAACCGCGAAAAAGTTGCGCGGAGGAGTTGTGTTTGTGGACGAAGTACCGAAAGGTCTTACCGGAAA
ACTCGACGCAAGAAAAATCAGAGAGATCCTCATAAAGGCCAAGAAGGGCGGAAAGTCCAAATTGTAAGCT
TGATCCCCCGTCGACAGCTAGCTATATCATCAATTTATGTATTACACATAATATCGCACTCAGTCTTTCA
TCTACGGCAATGTACCAGCTGATATAATCAGTTATTGAAATATTTCTGAATTTAAACTTGCATCAATAAA
TTTATGTTTTTGCTTGGACTATAATACCTGACTTGTTATTTTATCAATAAATATTTAAACTATATTTCTT
TCAAGATCGCTACTATGAGACCGCAGCTGGCACGACAGGTTTCCCGACTGGAAAGCGGGCAGTGAGCGCA
ACGCAATTAATGTGAGTTAGCTCACTCATTAGGCACCCCAGGCTTTACACTTTATGCTTCCGGCTCGTAT
GTTGTGTGGAATTGTGAGCGGATAACAATTTCACACAGGAAACAGCTATGACCATGATTACGCCAAGCTT
GCATGCCTGCAGGTCGACTCTAGAGGATCCCCGGGTACCGAGCTCGAATTCACTGGCCGTCGTTTTACAA
CGTCGTGACTGGGAAAACCCTGGCGTTACCCAACTTAATCGCCTTGCAGCACATCCCCCTTTCGCCAGCT
GGCGTAATAGCGAAGAGGCCCGCACCGATCGCCCTTCCCAACAGTTGCGCAGCCTGAATGGCGAATGGCG
CCTGATGCGGTATTTTCTCCTTACGCATCTGTGCGGTATTTCACACCGCATATGGTGCACTCTCAGTACA
ATCTGCTCTGATGCCGCATAGTTAAGCCAGCCCCGACACCCGCCAACACCCGCTGACGCGCCCTGACGGG
CTTGTCTGCTCCCGGCATCCGCTTACAGACAAGCTGTGACGGTCTCAGGGACACGAAGTGATCCGTTTAA
ACTATCAGTGTTTGACAGGATATATTGGCGGGTAAACCTAAGAGAAAAGAGCGTTTATTAGAATAATCGG
ATATTTAAAAGGGCGTGAAAAGGTTTATCCGTTCGTCCATTTGTATGTGCCAGCCGCCTTTGCGACGCTC
ACCGGGCTGGTTGCCCTCGCCGCTGGGCTGGCGGCCGTCTATGGCCCTGCAAACGCGCCAGAAACGCCGT
CGAAGCCGTGTGCGAGACACCGCGGCCGCCGGCGTTGTGGATACCTCGCGGAAAACTTGGCCCTCACTGA
CAGATGAGGGGCGGACGTTGACACTTGAGGGGCCGACTCACCCGGCGCGGCGTTGACAGATGAGGGGCAG
GCTCGATTTCGGCCGGCGACGTGGAGCTGGCCAGCCTCGCAAATCGGCGAAAACGCCTGATTTTACGCGA
GTTTCCCACAGATGATGTGGACAAGCCTGGGGATAAGTGCCCTGCGGTATTGACACTTGAGGGGCGCGAC
TACTGACAGATGAGGGGCGCGATCCTTGACACTTGAGGGGCAGAGTGCTGACAGATGAGGGGCGCACCTA
TTGACATTTGAGGGGCTGTCCACAGGCAGAAAATCCAGCATTTGCAAGGGTTTCCGCCCGTTTTTCGGCC
ACCGCTAACCTGTCTTTTAACCTGCTTTTAAACCAATATTTATAAACCTTGTTTTTAACCAGGGCTGCGC
CCTGTGCGCGTGACCGCGCACGCCGAAGGGGGGTGCCCCCCCTTCTCGAACCCTCCCGGCCCGCTAACGC
GGGCCTCCCATCCCCCCAGGGGCTGCGCCCCTCGGCCGCGAACGGCCTCACCCCAAAAATGGCAGCGCTG
GCCAATTCCCGAGTGCGCGGAACCCCTATTTGTTTATTTTTCTAAATACATTCAAATATGTATCCGCTCA
TGAGACAATAACCCTGATAAATGCTTCAATAATATTGAAAAAGGAAGAGTATGGCTAAAATGAGAATATC
ACCGGAATTGAAAAAACTGATCGAAAAATACCGCTGCGTAAAAGATACGGAAGGAATGTCTCCTGCTAAG
GTATATAAGCTGGTGGGAGAAAATGAAAACCTATATTTAAAAATGACGGACAGCCGGTATAAAGGGACCA
CCTATGATGTGGAACGGGAAAAGGACATGATGCTATGGCTGGAAGGAAAGCTGCCTGTTCCAAAGGTCCT
GCACTTTGAACGGCATGATGGCTGGAGCAATCTGCTCATGAGTGAGGCCGATGGCGTCCTTTGCTCGGAA
GAGTATGAAGATGAACAAAGCCCTGAAAAGATTATCGAGCTGTATGCGGAGTGCATCAGGCTCTTTCACT
CCATCGACATATCGGATTGTCCCTATACGAATAGCTTAGACAGCCGCTTAGCCGAATTGGATTACTTACT
GAATAACGATCTGGCCGATGTGGATTGCGAAAACTGGGAAGAGGACACTCCATTTAAAGATCCGCGCGAG
CTGTATGATTTTTTAAAGACGGAAAAGCCCGAAGAGGAACTTGTCTTTTCCCACGGCGACCTGGGAGACA
GCAACATCTTTGTGAAAGATGGCAAAGTAAGTGGCTTTATTGATCTTGGGAGAAGCGGCAGGGCGGACAA
GTGGTATGACATTGCCTTCTGCGTCCGGTCGCTCAGGGAGGATATCGGGGAAGAACAGTATGTCGAGCTA
TTTTTTGACTTACTGGGGATCAAGCCTGATTGGGAGAAAATAAAATATTATATTTTACTGGATGAATTGT
TTTAGCTGTCAGACCAAGTTTACTCATATATACTTTAGATTGATTTAAAACTTCATTTTTAATTTAAAAG
GATCTAGGTGAAGATCCTTTTTGATAATCTCATGACCAAAATCCCTTAACGTGAGTTTTCGTTCCACTGA
GCGTCAGACCCCGTAGAAAAGATCAAAGGATCTTCTTGAGATCCTTTTTTTCTGCGCGTAATCTGCTGCT
TGCAAACAAAAAAACCACCGCTACCAGCGGTGGTTTGTTTGCCGGATCAAGAGCTACCAACTCTTTTTCC
GAAGGTAACTGGCTTCAGCAGAGCGCAGATACCAAATACTGTTCTTCTAGTGTAGCCGTAGTTAGGCCAC
CACTTCAAGAACTCTGTAGCACCGCCTACATACCTCGCTCTGCTAATCCTGTTACCAGTGGCTGCTGCCA
GTGGCGATAAGTCGTGTCTTACCGGGTTGGACTCAAGACGATAGTTACCGGATAAGGCGCAGCGGTCGGG
CTGAACGGGGGGTTCGTGCACACAGCCCAGCTTGGAGCGAACGACCTACACCGAACTGAGATACCTACAG
CGTGAGCTATGAGAAAGCGCCACGCTTCCCGAAGGGAGAAAGGCGGACAGGTATCCGGTAAGCGGCAGGG
TCGGAACAGGAGAGCGCACGAGGGAGCTTCCAGGGGGAAACGCCTGGTATCTTTATAGTCCTGTCGGGTT
TCGCCACCTCTGACTTGAGCGTCGATTTTTGTGATGCTCGTCAGGGGGGCGGAGCCTATGGAAAAACGCC
AGCAACGCGGCCTTTTTACGGTTCCTGGCAGATCCTAGATGTGGCGCAACGATGCCGGCGACAAGCAGGA
GCGCACCGACTTCTTCCGCATCAAGTGTTTTGGCTCTCAGGCCGAGGCCCACGGCAAGTATTTGGGCAAG
GGGTCGCTGGTATTCGTGCAGGGCAAGATTCGGAATACCAAGTACGAGAAGGACGGCCAGACGGTCTACG
GGACCGACTTCATTGCCGATAAGGTGGATTATCTGGACACCAAGGCACCAGGCGGGTCAAATCAGGAATA
AGGGCACATTGCCCCGGCGTGAGTCGGGGCAATCCCGCAAGGAGGGTGAATGAATCGGACGTTTGACCGG
AAGGCATACAGGCAAGAACTGATCGACGCGGGGTTTTCCGCCGAGGATGCCGAAACCATCGCAAGCCGCA
CCGTCATGCGTGCGCCCCGCGAAACCTTCCAGTCCGTCGGCTCGATGGTCCAGCAAGCTACGGCCAAGAT
CGAGCGCGACAGCGTGCAACTGGCTCCCCCTGCCCTGCCCGCGCCATCGGCCGCCGTGGAGCGTTCGCGT
CGTCTTGAACAGGAGGCGGCAGGTTTGGCGAAGTCGATGACCATCGACACGCGAGGAACTATGACGACCA
AGAAGCGAAAAACCGCCGGCGAGGACCTGGCAAAACAGGTCAGCGAGGCCAAGCAGGCCGCGTTGCTGAA
ACACACGAAGCAGCAGATCAAGGAAATGCAGCTTTCCTTGTTCGATATTGCGCCGTGGCCGGACACGATG
CGAGCGATGCCAAACGACACGGCCCGCTCTGCCCTGTTCACCACGCGCAACAAGAAAATCCCGCGCGAGG
CGCTGCAAAACAAGGTCATTTTCCACGTCAACAAGGACGTGAAGATCACCTACACCGGCGTCGAGCTGCG
GGCCGACGATGACGAACTGGTGTGGCAGCAGGTGTTGGAGTACGCGAAGCGCACCCCTATCGGCGAGCCG
ATCACCTTCACGTTCTACGAGCTTTGCCAGGACCTGGGCTGGTCGATCAATGGCCGGTATTACACGAAGG
CCGAGGAATGCCTGTCGCGCCTACAGGCGACGGCGATGGGCTTCACGTCCGACCGCGTTGGGCACCTGGA
ATCGGTGTCGCTGCTGCACCGCTTCCGCGTCCTGGACCGTGGCAAGAAAACGTCCCGTTGCCAGGTCCTG
ATCGACGAGGAAATCGTCGTGCTGTTTGCTGGCGACCACTACACGAAATTCATATGGGAGAAGTACCGCA
AGCTGTCGCCGACGGCCCGACGGATGTTCGACTATTTCAGCTCGCACCGGGAGCCGTACCCGCTCAAGCT
GGAAACCTTCCGCCTCATGTGCGGATCGGATTCCACCCGCGTGAAGAAGTGGCGCGAGCAGGTCGGCGAA
GCCTGCGAAGAGTTGCGAGGCAGCGGCCTGGTGGAACACGCCTGGGTCAATGATGACCTGGTGCATTGCA
AACGCTAGGGCCTTGTGGGGTCAGTTCCGGCTGGGGGTTCAGCAGCCCCTGCTCGGATCTGTTGGACCGG
ACAGTAGTCATGGTTGATGGGCTGCCTGTATCGAGTGGTGATTTTGTGCCGAGCTGCCGGTCGGGGAGCT
GTTGGCTGGCTGGTGGCAGGATATATTGTGGTGTAAACAAATTGACGCTTAGACAACTTAATAACACATT
GCGGACGTTTTTAATGTACTGGGGTTGAACACTCT
